>Addgene plasmid #14847 | pJRL2 GAL1pr VYFP (EB#1571) | addgene partial sequence | sequence record 21409 | GFP-R 5'-CCATCTAATTCAACAAGAATTGGGACAAC-3'
ACGNGNATATTCTTCCCTTTGACATTTTGTTGAATTCGGGAGATCTCCCCATGGTTCTCCTTGACGTTAA
AGTATAGAGGTATATTAACAATTTTTTGTTGATACTTTTATGACATTTGAATAAGAAGTAATACAAACTG
AAAATGTTGAAAGTATTAGTTAAAGTGGTTATGCAGCTTTTCCATTTATATATCTGTTAATAGATCAAAA
ATCATCGCTTCGCTGATTAATTACCCCAGAAATAAGGCTAAAAAACTAATCGCATTATCATCCTATGGTT
GTTAATTTGATTCGTTAATTTGAAGGTTTGTGGGGCCAGGTTACTGCCAATTTTTCCTCTTCATAACCAT
AAAAGCTAGTATTGTAGAATCTTTATTGTTCGGAGCAGTGCGGCGCGAGGCACATCTGCGTTTCAGGAAC
GCGACCGGTGAAGACGAGGACGCACGGAGGAGAGTCTTCCGTCGGAGGGCTGTCGCCCGCTCGGCGGCTT
CTAATCCGTACTTCAATATAGCAATGAGCAGTTAAGCGTATTACTGAAAGTTCCAAAGAGAAGGTTTTTT
TAGGCAAAGNTCAANAGNNNNNNGNNNCNNNNNNNNNNNNNNNNAAAAAAANATATGGATATGTATATGG
TGGTAATGCCATGTAATATGATTATTAACTTCCTGGCGNCNTCCAAAAAAAGTAGANTTTGAAATCNAAN
AAANNGACCCCANTNCANGGAAGTCTCNAATTGTTGGTACCGNGGNTGAACTTGTCCCCGGGAACTATGN
AGGAATANGGTGTGNNACNGCACTNCANCCCCC
