[The description below was written by a language model from this plasmid's Addgene catalogue record.]
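Description:
pJRL2 GAL1pr VYFP is a yeast chromosomal integration vector that places a yellow fluorescent reporter under the control of the Saccharomyces cerevisiae GAL1 promoter. The pJRL2 backbone is derived from pBluescript, so in bacteria it is maintained as a high-copy plasmid under ampicillin selection. It carries no yeast replication origin according to the record. Instead it contains 200 bp from immediately upstream of the LEU2 start codon and 200 bp from downstream of the LEU2 stop codon, separated by an AscI site, so that the construct can replace the chromosomal LEU2 locus by homologous recombination. A 5.5 kb hisG::URA3::kanR::hisG cassette supplies the yeast markers. URA3 allows auxotrophic selection of integrants, and the flanking hisG direct repeats are the classic arrangement that permits later loss of the marker by recombination between the repeats.

The reporter cassette consists of 1000 bp of GAL1 promoter sequence amplified from genomic DNA and ending at the nucleotide just before the native start codon. This is followed by a six-base idealized Kozak-type leader for efficient translation initiation, the yeast-adapted yVYFP coding sequence, and 500 bp of ACT1 3′ sequence serving as terminator. Although the catalogue lists VYFP as a C-terminal tag, the insert is a promoter, so this is a transcriptional reporter rather than a protein fusion. A parallel yECFP design is described for the same vector series. The associated study concerns the control of stochasticity in eukaryotic gene expression, which suggests use as a single-copy, galactose-inducible reporter at a defined locus for measuring cell-to-cell variation. No feature table was provided, so element positions and orientations are not recorded.
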