Addgene plasmid #14847: pJRL2 GAL1pr VYFP (EB#1571)
Depositing lab: Erin O'Shea. Depositing organization: Harvard University. Publication: Control of stochasticity in eukaryotic gene expression. Raser JM, O'Shea EK. Science. 2004 Jun 18. 304(5678):1811-4. 10.1126/science.1098641 PubMed 15166317.
Backbone
  Vector backbone: pJRL2
  Vector type: Yeast Expression
Growth in bacteria
  Bacterial resistance: Ampicillin, 100 μg/mL
  Growth temperature: 37°C
  Growth strain: DH5alpha
  Copy number: High Copy
Gene/Insert
  Gene/Insert name: GAL1 promoter
  Species: S. cerevisiae (budding yeast)
  Entrez Gene: GAL1 (a.k.a. YBR020W)
  Tag / fusion protein: VYFP (C terminal on insert)
  Cloning method: Restriction Enzyme
  Sequencing primers: 5′ n/a
Terms and licenses: Academic/Nonprofit Terms; Industry Terms: Not Available to Industry
Depositor comments: pJRL2 is a yeast chromosomal integration vector that replaces the LEU2 chromosomal locus by homologous recombination. pJRL2 was constructed by insertion of the 200 bp upstream of the LEU2 start codon, an Asc I restriction enzyme site, the 200 bp downstream of the LEU2 stop codon and a 5.5 kb hisG::URA3::kanR::hisG cassette into pBluescript. The contruct contains 1000 bp of promoter sequence, from the nucleotide immediately upstream of the start codon, followed by six base-pairs of idealized Kozak sequence AACAAA for optimal translational initiation, the coding sequence of the appropriate fluorophore (yECFP or yVYFP) and the 500 bp 3’ to the stop codon of ACT1 in the pJRL2 integrating vector. The GAL1 promoter was amplified from genomic DNA.
How to cite: pJRL2 GAL1pr VYFP (EB#1571) was a gift from Erin O'Shea (Addgene plasmid # 14847 ; http://n2t.net/addgene:14847 ; RRID:Addgene_14847)
